Addgene plasmid #235129: pLD1112 TRE-NLS-mMaroon1-NLS-22Xm6A MS2
Purpose: mMaroon1 reporter plasmid for live cell visualization of RNA m6A modification
Depositing lab: Qin Peng. Depositing organization: Shenzhen Bay Laboratory. Publication: Decoding the interplay between m(6)A modification and stress granule stability by live-cell imaging. Li Q, Liu J, Guo L, Zhang Y, Chen Y, Liu H, Cheng H, Deng L, Qiu J, Zhang K, Goh WSS, Wang Y, Peng Q. Sci Adv. 2024 Nov 15;10(46):eadp5689. doi: 10.1126/sciadv.adp5689. Epub 2024 Nov 15. PubMed 39546601.
Backbone
  Vector backbone: pCW57.1
  Vector type: Mammalian Expression, Lentiviral
Growth in bacteria
  Bacterial resistance: Ampicillin, 100 μg/mL
  Growth temperature: 30°C
  Growth strain: NEB Stable
  Copy number: High Copy
Gene/Insert
  Gene/Insert name: TRE-NLS-mMaroon1-NLS-22Xm6A MS2
  Species: H. sapiens (human)
  Cloning method: Restriction Enzyme; 5′ cloning site Unknown (unknown if destroyed); 3′ cloning site Unknown (unknown if destroyed)
Terms and licenses: Academic/Nonprofit Terms; Industry Terms: Not Available to Industry
How to cite: pLD1112 TRE-NLS-mMaroon1-NLS-22Xm6A MS2 was a gift from Qin Peng (Addgene plasmid # 235129 ; http://n2t.net/addgene:235129 ; RRID:Addgene_235129)
