[The description below was written by a language model from this plasmid's Addgene catalogue record and pLannotate feature annotations shown in this document.]
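Description:
pLD1112 TRE-NLS-mMaroon1-NLS-22Xm6A MS2 is a 9.1 kb third-generation, self-inactivating lentiviral vector built on the pCW57.1 doxycycline-inducible backbone for expression in mammalian cells. It is maintained in E. coli through a high-copy ColE1/pUC-type origin and ampicillin resistance. The record specifies a recombination-tolerant strain, consistent with the LTRs and the highly repetitive stem-loop array. The viral framework consists of an RSV promoter-driven truncated 5' LTR, the HIV-1 Ψ packaging signal with a gag fragment, RRE, cPPT/CTS, WPRE and a ΔU3 3' LTR. Packaging functions must therefore be supplied in trans, and the integrated provirus lacks LTR promoter activity.

The payload is a reporter transcript driven by the tight TRE promoter (seven tet operators plus a minimal CMV promoter). It encodes the far-red monomeric fluorescent protein mMaroon1. According to the construct name, mMaroon1 is flanked by nuclear localisation signals, although these are not separately annotated. The coding sequence is followed by a tandem array of MS2 stem loops that bind the bacteriophage MS2 coat protein. The feature table detects 24 loops, whereas the name refers to "22Xm6A MS2", presumably meaning m6A consensus sites interspersed with the array; the record does not annotate those sites. Downstream, a human PGK promoter drives a puromycin resistance gene followed by rtTA3. This provides selection of transduced cells and the transactivator needed for doxycycline-induced expression from a single vector.

The stated purpose is live-cell visualisation of RNA m6A modification. The MS2 array allows the transcript to be tracked with a labelled coat protein, while nuclear mMaroon1 reports expression. The associated study examined the relationship between m6A and stress granule stability.
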