Features (pLannotate 1.2.2; 50 found; start..end, strand, type, name):
     41..158     +  misc_feature   cPPT/CTS: central polypurine tract and central termination sequence of HIV-1
    212..526     +  promoter       tight TRE promoter: Tet-responsive promoter PTight, consisting of seven tet operator sequences followed by the minimal CMV promoter
    579..1289    +  CDS            mMaroon1: mMaroon1 is a basic (constitutively fluorescent) far red fluorescent protein published in 2016, derived from Entacmaea quadricolor. It is reported to be a rapidly-maturing monomer with high acid sensitivity.
   1353..1371    +  misc_RNA       MS2 stem loop: stem loop that binds the bacteriophage MS2 coat protein
   1381..1399    +  misc_RNA       MS2 stem loop: stem loop that binds the bacteriophage MS2 coat protein
   1409..1427    +  misc_RNA       MS2 stem loop: stem loop that binds the bacteriophage MS2 coat protein
   1437..1455    +  misc_RNA       MS2 stem loop: stem loop that binds the bacteriophage MS2 coat protein
   1465..1483    +  misc_RNA       MS2 stem loop: stem loop that binds the bacteriophage MS2 coat protein
   1493..1511    +  misc_RNA       MS2 stem loop: stem loop that binds the bacteriophage MS2 coat protein
   1521..1539    +  misc_RNA       MS2 stem loop: stem loop that binds the bacteriophage MS2 coat protein
   1549..1567    +  misc_RNA       MS2 stem loop: stem loop that binds the bacteriophage MS2 coat protein
   1577..1595    +  misc_RNA       MS2 stem loop: stem loop that binds the bacteriophage MS2 coat protein
   1605..1623    +  misc_RNA       MS2 stem loop: stem loop that binds the bacteriophage MS2 coat protein
   1633..1651    +  misc_RNA       MS2 stem loop: stem loop that binds the bacteriophage MS2 coat protein
   1661..1679    +  misc_RNA       MS2 stem loop: stem loop that binds the bacteriophage MS2 coat protein
   1689..1707    +  misc_RNA       MS2 stem loop: stem loop that binds the bacteriophage MS2 coat protein
   1717..1735    +  misc_RNA       MS2 stem loop: stem loop that binds the bacteriophage MS2 coat protein
   1745..1763    +  misc_RNA       MS2 stem loop: stem loop that binds the bacteriophage MS2 coat protein
   1773..1791    +  misc_RNA       MS2 stem loop: stem loop that binds the bacteriophage MS2 coat protein
   1801..1819    +  misc_RNA       MS2 stem loop: stem loop that binds the bacteriophage MS2 coat protein
   1829..1847    +  misc_RNA       MS2 stem loop: stem loop that binds the bacteriophage MS2 coat protein
   1857..1875    +  misc_RNA       MS2 stem loop: stem loop that binds the bacteriophage MS2 coat protein
   1885..1903    +  misc_RNA       MS2 stem loop: stem loop that binds the bacteriophage MS2 coat protein
   1913..1931    +  misc_RNA       MS2 stem loop: stem loop that binds the bacteriophage MS2 coat protein
   1941..1959    +  misc_RNA       MS2 stem loop: stem loop that binds the bacteriophage MS2 coat protein
   1969..1987    +  misc_RNA       MS2 stem loop: stem loop that binds the bacteriophage MS2 coat protein
   1997..2015    +  misc_RNA       MS2 stem loop: stem loop that binds the bacteriophage MS2 coat protein
   2042..2552    +  promoter       hPGK promoter: human phosphoglycerate kinase 1 promoter
   2562..3158    +  CDS            PuroR (fragment): puromycin N-acetyltransferase; pac from Streptomyces; confers resistance to puromycin
   3213..3910    +  CDS            rtTA3 (fragment): reverse tetracycline transactivator 3 activates expression from Tet-responsive promoters in the presence of doxycycline
   3840..3950    +  CDS            VP48: 3 tandem repeats of the minimal activation domain of herpes simplex virus VP16 (Cheng et al., 2013)
   3986..4534    +  misc_feature   WPRE (fragment): woodchuck hepatitis virus posttranscriptional regulatory element
   4560..4631    +  CDS            nef (fragment): NEF_HV1Z2 - Experimental evidence at protein level: Swiss-Prot protein existence level 1. Extracellular Nef protein targets CD4(+) T-lymphocytes for apoptosis by interacting with CXCR4 surface receptors. From Human immunodeficiency virus type 1 group M subtype D (isolate Z2/CDC-Z34) (HIV-1).
   4633..4866    +  LTR            3' LTR (ΔU3): self-inactivating 3' long terminal repeat (LTR) from HIV-1
   4938..5059    +  polyA_signal   SV40 poly(A) signal: SV40 polyadenylation signal
   5099..5234    +  rep_origin     SV40 ori: SV40 origin of replication
   5242..5305    +  promoter       AmpR promoter: bla
   5306..6166    +  CDS            AmpR: β-lactamase; bla; confers resistance to ampicillin, carbenicillin, and related antibiotics
   6337..6925    +  rep_origin     ori: high-copy-number ColE1/pMB1/pBR322/pUC origin of replication
   7108..7200    +  CDS            lacI (fragment): lac repressor; lacI; The lac repressor binds to the lac operator to inhibit transcription in E. coli. This inhibition can be relieved by adding lactose or isopropyl-β-D-thiogalactopyranoside (IPTG).
   7213..7234    +  protein_bind   CAP binding site: CAP binding activates transcription in the presence of cAMP. E. coli catabolite activator protein
   7249..7279    +  promoter       lac promoter: promoter for the E. coli lac operon
   7287..7303    +  protein_bind   lac operator: The lac repressor binds to the lac operator to inhibit transcription in E. coli. This inhibition can be relieved by adding lactose or isopropyl-β-D-thiogalactopyranoside (IPTG). lac repressor encoded by lacI
   7348..7366    +  promoter       T3 promoter: promoter for bacteriophage T3 RNA polymerase
   7394..7620    +  promoter       RSV promoter: Rous sarcoma virus enhancer/promoter
   7621..7801    +  LTR            5' LTR (truncated): truncated 5' long terminal repeat (LTR) from HIV-1
   7848..7973    +  misc_feature   HIV-1 Ψ: packaging signal of human immunodeficiency virus type 1
   7957..8320    +  CDS            HIV-1 gag (fragment): gag protein from human immunodeficiency virus 1; gag
   8466..8699    +  misc_feature   RRE: The Rev response element (RRE) of HIV-1 allows for Rev-dependent mRNA export from the nucleus to the cytoplasm.
   9076..9100    +  CDS            Rev (fragment): human immunodeficiency virus 1 (HIV-1) Rev protein; rev; enhances nuclear export of unspliced and incompletely spliced viral mRNAs
>Addgene plasmid #235129 | pLD1112 TRE-NLS-mMaroon1-NLS-22Xm6A MS2 | addgene full sequence | sequence record 483330 | Addgene NGS Result
AATTCTCGACCTCGAGACAAATGGCAGTATTCATCCACAATTTTAAAAGAAAAGGGGGGATTGGGGGGTA
CAGTGCAGGGGAAAGAATAGTAGACATAATAGCAACAGACATACAAACTAAAGAATTACAAAAACAAATT
ACAAAAATTCAAAATTTTCGGGTTTATTACAGGGACAGCAGAGATCCACTTTGGCCGCGAATCGATATGT
CGAGTTTACTCCCTATCAGTGATAGAGAACGTATGTCGAGTTTACTCCCTATCAGTGATAGAGAACGATG
TCGAGTTTACTCCCTATCAGTGATAGAGAACGTATGTCGAGTTTACTCCCTATCAGTGATAGAGAACGTA
TGTCGAGTTTACTCCCTATCAGTGATAGAGAACGTATGTCGAGTTTATCCCTATCAGTGATAGAGAACGT
ATGTCGAGTTTACTCCCTATCAGTGATAGAGAACGTATGTCGAGGTAGGCGTGTACGGTGGGAGGCCTAT
ATAAGCAGAGCTCGTTTAGTGAACCGTCAGATCGCCTGGAGAATTGGCTAGCGCCACCATGCCCGCAGCA
AAGCGTGTAAAGCTAGACATGGTGAGCAAGGGCGAGGAGCTGATCAAGGAGAACATGCACACCAAGCTGT
ACCTGACAGGCACCGTGAACAACCACTACTTCGAATGCACCGCCGAAGGGGAGGGCAAGCCCTACGAGGG
CACCCAGACCAACAGGATCAAGGTGGTGCGCGGAGGCCCCCTGCCGTTCGCATTCGACATCCTGGCCCCC
TGCTTTATGTACGGGAGCAAGACCTTCATTAACCATCCACCTGACATTCCCGATTATTTTAAGCAGTCCT
TCCCTGAGGGCTTCACATGGGAGAGAACCACCGTTTACGAAGACGGGGGCACACTCACTGCTACACAGGA
CACCAGCCTCCAGGACGGCTGCCTGATCTACAACGTCCAAGTCAGAGGGGAGAACTTCCCATCCAACGGC
CCTGTGATGCAGAAGAAAACACTCGGCTGGGAGGCCAGTACCGAGACCCTGTACCCCGCTGACGGCAGCC
TGGAAGGCAGACTGGACTGGGCCCTGAAGCTCGTGGGCGGGGGCCACCTGCACTGCAGACTGGAAACCAC
ATACAGATCCAAGAAACCCGCAAAGAACCTCAAGATGCCCGGCGTCTATTTTATTGACAGGAGACTGGAA
AGAATCAAGGAGGCCGACAATGAGACCTACGTCGAGCAGCACGAGGTGGCTGTGGCCAGATACTGCGACC
TCCCTAGCAAACTGGGGCACAAACTTAATCCCGCAGCAAAGCGTGTAAAGCTAGACTAACTGGTACCATG
CAATTCGAAGCTTCCGGACTGTACATGAGGATCACCCATGTCCGGACTGTACATGAGGATCACCCATGTC
CGGACTGTACATGAGGATCACCCATGTCCGGACTGTACATGAGGATCACCCATGTCCGGACTGTACATGA
GGATCACCCATGTCCGGACTGTACATGAGGATCACCCATGTCCGGACTGTACATGAGGATCACCCATGTC
CGGACTGTACATGAGGATCACCCATGTCCGGACTGTACATGAGGATCACCCATGTCCGGACTGTACATGA
GGATCACCCATGTCCGGACTGTACATGAGGATCACCCATGTCCGGACTGTACATGAGGATCACCCATGTC
CGGACTGTACATGAGGATCACCCATGTCCGGACTGTACATGAGGATCACCCATGTCCGGACTGTACATGA
GGATCACCCATGTCCGGACTGTACATGAGGATCACCCATGTCCGGACTGTACATGAGGATCACCCATGTC
CGGACTGTACATGAGGATCACCCATGTCCGGACTGTACATGAGGATCACCCATGTCCGGACTGTACATGA
GGATCACCCATGTCCGGACTGTACATGAGGATCACCCATGTCCGGACTGTACATGAGGATCACCCATGTC
CGGACTGTACATGAGGATCACCCATGTCCGGACTGTACATGAGGATCACCCATGTGCGGCCGCGATCGTG
AATTCGGATCCGGGGTTGGGGTTGCGCCTTTTCCAAGGCAGCCCTGGGTTTGCGCAGGGACGCGGCTGCT
CTGGGCGTGGTTCCGGGAAACGCAGCGGCGCCGACCCTGGGTCTCGCACATTCTTCACGTCCGTTCGCAG
CGTCACCCGGATCTTCGCCGCTACCCTTGTGGGCCCCCCGGCGACGCTTCCTGCTCCGCCCCTAAGTCGG
GAAGGTTCCTTGCGGTTCGCGGCGTGCCGGACGTGACAAACGGAAGCCGCACGTCTCACTAGTACCCTCG
CAGACGGACAGCGCCAGGGAGCAATGGCAGCGCGCCGACCGCGATGGGCTGTGGCCAATAGCGGCTGCTC
AGCAGGGCGCGCCGAGAGCAGCGGCCGGGAAGGGGCGGTGCGGGAGGCGGGGTGTGGGGCGGTAGTGTGG
GCCCTGTTCCTGCCCGCGCGGTGTTCCGCATTCTGCAAGCCTCCGGAGCGCACGTCGGCAGTCGGCTCCC
TCGTTGACCGAATCACCGACCTCTCTCCCCAGCAATTCACCATGACCGAGTACAAGCCCACGGTGCGCCT
CGCCACCCGCGACGACGTCCCCAGGGCCGTACGCACCCTCGCCGCCGCGTTCGCCGACTACCCCGCCACG
CGCCACACCGTCGATCCGGACCGCCACATCGAGCGGGTCACCGAGCTGCAAGAACTCTTCCTCACGCGCG
TCGGGCTCGACATCGGCAAGGTGTGGGTCGCGGACGACGGCGCCGCGGTGGCGGTCTGGACCACGCCGGA
GAGCGTCGAAGCGGGGGCGGTGTTCGCCGAGATCGGCCCGCGCATGGCCGAGTTGAGCGGTTCCCGGCTG
GCCGCGCAGCAACAGATGGAAGGCCTCCTGGCGCCGCACCGGCCCAAGGAGCCCGCGTGGTTCCTGGCCA
CCGTCGGCGTCTCGCCCGACCACCAGGGCAAGGGTCTGGGCAGCGCCGTCGTGCTCCCCGGAGTGGAGGC
GGCCGAGCGCGCCGGGGTGCCCGCCTTCCTGGAGACCTCCGCGCCCCGCAACCTCCCCTTCTACGAGCGG
CTCGGCTTCACCGTCACCGCCGACGTCGAGGTGCCCGAAGGACCGCGCACCTGGTGCATGACCCGCAAGC
CCGGTGCCGAAGGTAGAGGTTCTCTCCTCACTTGTGGTGATGTTGAAGAAAACCCTGGTCCAATGTCTAG
ACTGGACAAGAGCAAAGTCATAAACGGAGCTCTGGAATTACTCAATGGTGTCGGTATCGAAGGCCTGACG
ACAAGGAAACTCGCTCAAAAGCTGGGAGTTGAGCAGCCTACCCTGTACTGGCACGTGAAGAACAAGCGGG
CCCTGCTCGATGCCCTGCCAATCGAGATGCTGGACAGGCATCATACCCACTTCTGCCCCCTGGAAGGCGA
GTCATGGCAAGACTTTCTGCGGAACAACGCCAAGTCATACCGCTGTGCTCTCCTCTCACATCGCGACGGG
GCTAAAGTGCATCTCGGCACCCGCCCAACAGAGAAACAGTACGAAACCCTGGAAAATCAGCTCGCGTTCC
TGTGTCAGCAAGGCTTCTCCCTGGAGAACGCACTGTACGCTCTGTCCGCCGTGGGCCACTTTACACTGGG
CTGCGTATTGGAGGAACAGGAGCATCAAGTAGCAAAAGAGGAAAGAGAGACACCTACCACCGATTCTATG
CCCCCACTTCTGAGACAAGCAATTGAGCTGTTCGACCGGCAGGGAGCCGAACCTGCCTTCCTTTTCGGCC
TGGAACTAATCATATGTGGCCTGGAGAAACAGCTAAAGTGCGAAAGCGGCGGGCCGACCGACGCCCTTGA
CGATTTTGACTTAGACATGCTCCCAGCCGATGCCCTTGACGACTTTGACCTTGATATGCTGCCTGCTGAC
GCTCTTGACGATTTTGACCTTGACATGCTCCCCGGGTAACTAAGTAAGGATCGATCCAAGATATCGTATT
CTTAACTATGTTGCTCCTTTTACGCTATGTGGATACGCTGCTTTAATGCCTTTGTATCATGCTATTGCTT
CCCGTATGGCTTTCATTTTCTCCTCCTTGTATAAATCCTGGTTGCTGTCTCTTTATGAGGAGTTGTGGCC
CGTTGTCAGGCAACGTGGCGTGGTGTGCACTGTGTTTGCTGACGCAACCCCCACTGGTTGGGGCATTGCC
ACCACCTGTCAGCTCCTTTCCGGGACTTTCGCTTTCCCCCTCCCTATTGCCACGGCGGAACTCATCGCCG
CCTGCCTTGCCCGCTGCTGGACAGGGGCTCGGCTGTTGGGCACTGACAATTCCGTGGTGTTGTCGGGGAA
GCTGACGTCCTTTCCATGGCTGCTCGCCTGTGTTGCCACCTGGATTCTGCGCGGGACGTCCTTCTGCTAC
GTCCCTTCGGCCCTCAATCCAGCGGACCTTCCTTCCCGCGGCCTGCTGCCGGCTCTGCGGCCTCTTCCGC
GTCTTCGCCTTCGCCCTCAGACGAGTCGGATCTCCCTTTGGGCCGCCTCCCCGCCTGTTTCGCCTCGGCG
TCCGGACTAGAGGTACCTTTAAGACCAATGACTTACAAGGCAGCTGTAGATCTTAGCCACTTTTTAAAAG
AAAAGGGGGGACTGGAAGGGCTAATTCACTCCCAACGAAGACAAGATCTGCTTTTTGCTTGTACTGGGTC
TCTCTGGTTAGACCAGATCTGAGCCTGGGAGCTCTCTGGCTAACTAGGGAACCCACTGCTTAAGCCTCAA
TAAAGCTTGCCTTGAGTGCTTCAAGTAGTGTGTGCCCGTCTGTTGTGTGACTCTGGTAACTAGAGATCCC
TCAGACCCTTTTAGTCAGTGTGGAAAATCTCTAGCAGTAGTAGTTCATGTCATCTTATTATTCAGTATTT
ATAACTTGCAAAGAAATGAATATCAGAGAGTGAGAGGAACTTGTTTATTGCAGCTTATAATGGTTACAAA
TAAAGCAATAGCATCACAAATTTCACAAATAAAGCATTTTTTTCACTGCATTCTAGTTGTGGTTTGTCCA
AACTCATCAATGTATCTTATCATGTCTGGCTCTAGCTATCCCGCCCCTAACTCCGCCCATCCCGCCCCTA
ACTCCGCCCAGTTCCGCCCATTCTCCGCCCCATGGCTGACTAATTTTTTTTATTTATGCAGAGGCCGAGG
CCGCCTCGGCCTCTGAGCTATTCCAGAAGTAGTGAGGAGGCTTTTTTGGAGGCCTTTCAAATATGTATCC
GCTCATGAGACAATAACCCTGATAAATGCTTCAATAATATTGAAAAAGGAAGAGTATGAGTATTCAACAT
TTCCGTGTCGCCCTTATTCCCTTTTTTGCGGCATTTTGCCTTCCTGTTTTTGCTCACCCAGAAACGCTGG
TGAAAGTAAAAGATGCTGAAGATCAGTTGGGTGCACGAGTGGGTTACATCGAACTGGATCTCAACAGCGG
TAAGATCCTTGAGAGTTTTCGCCCCGAAGAACGTTTTCCAATGATGAGCACTTTTAAAGTTCTGCTATGT
GGCGCGGTATTATCCCGTATTGACGCCGGGCAAGAGCAACTCGGTCGCCGCATACACTATTCTCAGAATG
ACTTGGTTGAGTACTCACCAGTCACAGAAAAGCATCTTACGGATGGCATGACAGTAAGAGAATTATGCAG
TGCTGCCATAACCATGAGTGATAACACTGCGGCCAACTTACTTCTGACAACGATCGGAGGACCGAAGGAG
CTAACCGCTTTTTTGCACAACATGGGGGATCATGTAACTCGCCTTGATCGTTGGGAACCGGAGCTGAATG
AAGCCATACCAAACGACGAGCGTGACACCACGATGCCTGTAGCAATGGCAACAACGTTGCGCAAACTATT
AACTGGCGAACTACTTACTCTAGCTTCCCGGCAACAATTAATAGACTGGATGGAGGCGGATAAAGTTGCA
GGACCACTTCTGCGCTCGGCCCTTCCGGCTGGCTGGTTTATTGCTGATAAATCTGGAGCCGGTGAGCGTG
GGTCTCGCGGTATCATTGCAGCACTGGGGCCAGATGGTAAGCCCTCCCGTATCGTAGTTATCTACACGAC
GGGGAGTCAGGCAACTATGGATGAACGAAATAGACAGATCGCTGAGATAGGTGCCTCACTGATTAAGCAT
TGGTAACTGTCAGACCAAGTTTACTCATATATACTTTAGATTGATTTAAAACTTCATTTTTAATTTAAAA
GGATCTAGGTGAAGATCCTTTTTGATAATCTCATGACCAAAATCCCTTAACGTGAGTTTTCGTTCCACTG
AGCGTCAGACCCCGTAGAAAAGATCAAAGGATCTTCTTGAGATCCTTTTTTTCTGCGCGTAATCTGCTGC
TTGCAAACAAAAAAACCACCGCTACCAGCGGTGGTTTGTTTGCCGGATCAAGAGCTACCAACTCTTTTTC
CGAAGGTAACTGGCTTCAGCAGAGCGCAGATACCAAATACTGTTCTTCTAGTGTAGCCGTAGTTAGGCCA
CCACTTCAAGAACTCTGTAGCACCGCCTACATACCTCGCTCTGCTAATCCTGTTACCAGTGGCTGCTGCC
AGTGGCGATAAGTCGTGTCTTACCGGGTTGGACTCAAGACGATAGTTACCGGATAAGGCGCAGCGGTCGG
GCTGAACGGGGGGTTCGTGCACACAGCCCAGCTTGGAGCGAACGACCTACACCGAACTGAGATACCTACA
GCGTGAGCTATGAGAAAGCGCCACGCTTCCCGAAGGGAGAAAGGCGGACAGGTATCCGGTAAGCGGCAGG
GTCGGAACAGGAGAGCGCACGAGGGAGCTTCCAGGGGGAAACGCCTGGTATCTTTATAGTCCTGTCGGGT
TTCGCCACCTCTGACTTGAGCGTCGATTTTTGTGATGCTCGTCAGGGGGGCGGAGCCTATGGAAAAACGC
CAGCAACGCGGCCTTTTTACGGTTCCTGGCCTTTTGCTGGCCTTTTGCTCACATGTTCTTTCCTGCGTTA
TCCCCTGATTCTGTGGATAACCGTATTACCGCCTTTGAGTGAGCTGATACCGCTCGCCGCAGCCGAACGA
CCGAGCGCAGCGAGTCAGTGAGCGAGGAAGCGGAAGAGCGCCCAATACGCAAACCGCCTCTCCCCGCGCG
TTGGCCGATTCATTAATGCAGCTGGCACGACAGGTTTCCCGACTGGAAAGCGGGCAGTGAGCGCAACGCA
ATTAATGTGAGTTAGCTCACTCATTAGGCACCCCAGGCTTTACACTTTATGCTTCCGGCTCGTATGTTGT
GTGGAATTGTGAGCGGATAACAATTTCACACAGGAAACAGCTATGACCATGATTACGCCAAGCGCGCAAT
TAACCCTCACTAAAGGGAACAAAAGCTGGAGCTGCAAGCTTAATGTAGTCTTATGCAATACTCTTGTAGT
CTTGCAACATGGTAACGATGAGTTAGCAACATGCCTTACAAGGAGAGAAAAAGCACCGTGCATGCCGATT
GGTGGAAGTAAGGTGGTACGATCGTGCCTTATTAGGAAGGCAACAGACGGGTCTGACATGGATTGGACGA
ACCACTGAATTGCCGCATTGCAGAGATATTGTATTTAAGTGCCTAGCTCGATACATAAACGGGTCTCTCT
GGTTAGACCAGATCTGAGCCTGGGAGCTCTCTGGCTAACTAGGGAACCCACTGCTTAAGCCTCAATAAAG
CTTGCCTTGAGTGCTTCAAGTAGTGTGTGCCCGTCTGTTGTGTGACTCTGGTAACTAGAGATCCCTCAGA
CCCTTTTAGTCAGTGTGGAAAATCTCTAGCAGTGGCGCCCGAACAGGGACTTGAAAGCGAAAGGGAAACC
AGAGGAGCTCTCTCGACGCAGGACTCGGCTTGCTGAAGCGCGCACGGCAAGAGGCGAGGGGCGGCGACTG
GTGAGTACGCCAAAAATTTTGACTAGCGGAGGCTAGAAGGAGAGAGATGGGTGCGAGAGCGTCAGTATTA
AGCGGGGGAGAATTAGATCGCGATGGGAAAAAATTCGGTTAAGGCCAGGGGGAAAGAAAAAATATAAATT
AAAACATATAGTATGGGCAAGCAGGGAGCTAGAACGATTCGCAGTTAATCCTGGCCTGTTAGAAACATCA
GAAGGCTGTAGACAAATACTGGGACAGCTACAACCATCCCTTCAGACAGGATCAGAAGAACTTAGATCAT
TATATAATACAGTAGCAACCCTCTATTGTGTGCATCAAAGGATAGAGATAAAAGACACCAAGGAAGCTTT
AGACAAGATAGAGGAAGAGCAAAACAAAAGTAAGACCACCGCACAGCAAGCGGCCGCTGATCTTCAGACC
TGGAGGAGGAGATATGAGGGACAATTGGAGAAGTGAATTATATAAATATAAAGTAGTAAAAATTGAACCA
TTAGGAGTAGCACCCACCAAGGCAAAGAGAAGAGTGGTGCAGAGAGAAAAAAGAGCAGTGGGAATAGGAG
CTTTGTTCCTTGGGTTCTTGGGAGCAGCAGGAAGCACTATGGGCGCAGCGTCAATGACGCTGACGGTACA
GGCCAGACAATTATTGTCTGGTATAGTGCAGCAGCAGAACAATTTGCTGAGGGCTATTGAGGCGCAACAG
CATCTGTTGCAACTCACAGTCTGGGGCATCAAGCAGCTCCAGGCAAGAATCCTGGCTGTGGAAAGATACC
TAAAGGATCAACAGCTCCTGGGGATTTGGGGTTGCTCTGGAAAACTCATTTGCACCACTGCTGTGCCTTG
GAATGCTAGTTGGAGTAATAAATCTCTGGAACAGATTTGGAATCACACGACCTGGATGGAGTGGGACAGA
GAAATTAACAATTACACAAGCTTAATACACTCCTTAATTGAAGAATCGCAAAACCAGCAAGAAAAGAATG
AACAAGAATTATTGGAATTAGATAAATGGGCAAGTTTGTGGAATTGGTTTAACATAACAAATTGGCTGTG
GTATATAAAATTATTCATAATGATAGTAGGAGGCTTGGTAGGTTTAAGAATAGTTTTTGCTGTACTTTCT
ATAGTGAATAGAGTTAGGCAGGGATATTCACCATTATCGTTTCAGACCCACCTCCCAACCCCGAGGGGAC
